>Addgene plasmid #65995 | J23106_GB | depositor full sequence | sequence record 114083 | J23106_GB sequence 2143 bps
TGCCTTTACGGCTAGCTCAGTCCTAGGTATAGTGCTAGCTACTAGAGACCTACTAGTAGCGGCCGCTGCA
GGCTTCCTCGCTCACTGACTCGCTGCGCTCGGTCGTTCGGCTGCGGCGAGCGGTATCAGCTCACTCAAAG
GCGGTAATACGGTTATCCACAGAATCAGGGGATAACGCAGGAAAGAACATGTGAGCAAAAGGCCAGCAAA
AGGCCAGGAACCGTAAAAAGGCCGCGTTGCTGGCGTTTTTCCACAGGCTCCGCCCCCCTGACGAGCATCA
CAAAAATCGACGCTCAAGTCAGAGGTGGCGAAACCCGACAGGACTATAAAGATACCAGGCGTTTCCCCCT
GGAAGCTCCCTCGTGCGCTCTCCTGTTCCGACCCTGCCGCTTACCGGATACCTGTCCGCCTTTCTCCCTT
CGGGAAGCGTGGCGCTTTCTCATAGCTCACGCTGTAGGTATCTCAGTTCGGTGTAGGTCGTTCGCTCCAA
GCTGGGCTGTGTGCACGAACCCCCCGTTCAGCCCGACCGCTGCGCCTTATCCGGTAACTATCGTCTTGAG
TCCAACCCGGTAAGACACGACTTATCGCCACTGGCAGCAGCCACTGGTAACAGGATTAGCAGAGCGAGGT
ATGTAGGCGGTGCTACAGAGTTCTTGAAGTGGTGGCCTAACTACGGCTACACTAGAAGAACAGTATTTGG
TATCTGCGCTCTGCTGAAGCCAGTTACCTTCGGAAAAAGAGTTGGTAGCTCTTGATCCGGCAAACAAACC
ACCGCTGGTAGCGGTGGTTTTTTTGTTTGCAAGCAGCAGATTACGCGCAGAAAAAAAGGATCTCAAGAAG
ATCCTTTGATCTTTTCTACGGGGTCTGACGCTCAGTGGAACGAAAACTCACGTTAAGGGATTTTGGTCAT
GAGATTATCAAAAAGGATCTTCACCTAGATCCTTTTAAATTAAAAATGAAGTTTTAAATCAATCTAAAGT
ATATATGAGTAAACTTGGTCTGACAGTTACCAATGCTTAATCAGTGAGGCACCTATCTCAGCGATCTGTC
TATTTCGTTCATCCATAGTTGCCTGACTCCCCGTCGTGTAGATAACTACGATACGGGAGGGCTTACCATC
TGGCCCCAGTGCTGCAATGATACCGCGCGACCCACGCTCACCGGCTCCAGATTTATCAGCAATAAACCAG
CCAGCCGGAAGGGCCGAGCGCAGAAGTGGTCCTGCAACTTTATCCGCCTCCATCCAGTCTATTAATTGTT
GCCGGGAAGCTAGAGTAAGTAGTTCGCCAGTTAATAGTTTGCGCAACGTTGTTGCCATTGCTACAGGCAT
CGTGGTGTCACGCTCGTCGTTTGGTATGGCTTCATTCAGCTCCGGTTCCCAACGATCAAGGCGAGTTACA
TGATCCCCCATGTTGTGCAAAAAAGCGGTTAGCTCCTTCGGTCCTCCGATCGTTGTCAGAAGTAAGTTGG
CCGCAGTGTTATCACTCATGGTTATGGCAGCACTGCATAATTCTCTTACTGTCATGCCATCCGTAAGATG
CTTTTCTGTGACTGGTGAGTACTCAACCAAGTCATTCTGAGAATAGTGTATGCGGCGACCGAGTTGCTCT
TGCCCGGCGTCAATACGGGATAATACCGCGCCACATAGCAGAACTTTAAAAGTGCTCATCATTGGAAAAC
GTTCTTCGGGGCGAAAACTCTCAAGGATCTTACCGCTGTTGAGATCCAGTTCGATGTAACCCACTCGTGC
ACCCAACTGATCTTCAGCATCTTTTACTTTCACCAGCGTTTCTGGGTGAGCAAAAACAGGAAGGCAAAAT
GCCGCAAAAAAGGGAATAAGGGCGACACGGAAATGTTGAATACTCATACTCTTCCTTTTTCAATATTATT
GAAGCATTTATCAGGGTTATTGTCTCATGAGCGGATACATATTTGAATGTATTTAGAAAAATAAACAAAT
AGGGGTTCCGCGCACATTTCCCCGAAAAGTGCCACCTGACGTCTAAGAAACCATTATTATCATGACATTA
ACCTATAAAAATAGGCGTATCACGAGGCAGAATTTCAGATAAAAAAAATCCTTAGCTTTCGCTAAGGATG
ATTTCTGGAATTCGCGGCCGCTTCTAGAGACTAGTGGGTCTCA
Features (pLannotate 1.2.2; 7 found; start..end, strand, type, name):
     11..39      +  promoter       J23119 promoter (fragment): bacterial promoter (Registry of Standard Biological Parts BBa J23119)
     51..71      +  misc_feature   BioBrick suffix: universal suffix for all parts
    248..836     -  rep_origin     ori: high-copy-number ColE1/pMB1/pBR322/pUC origin of replication
   1007..1867    -  CDS            AmpR: β-lactamase; bla; confers resistance to ampicillin, carbenicillin, and related antibiotics
   1868..1972    -  promoter       AmpR promoter: bla
   2062..2105    -  terminator     bacterial terminator: putative bacterial transcription terminator
   2108..2129    +  misc_feature   BioBrick prefix: BioBrick prefix for parts that do not start with "ATG"
