[The description below was written by a language model from this plasmid's Addgene catalogue record and pLannotate feature annotations shown in this document.]
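Description:
J23106_GB is a small (about 2.1 kb) synthetic-biology part plasmid from the CIDAR MoClo library for E. coli. It carries a single Level 0 "basic part" in the DVA destination vector backbone. The plasmid is maintained in standard cloning strains such as DH5alpha. Its backbone has a ColE1/pMB1-type origin of replication, annotated as high-copy although the catalogue lists copy number as unknown. Selection is by ampicillin through a β-lactamase (AmpR) gene driven by its native bla promoter. The backbone also retains BioBrick prefix and suffix sequences flanking the part position, and a putative bacterial transcription terminator lies upstream of the insertion site.

The payload is the synthetic constitutive promoter J23106, a medium-strength member of the Anderson promoter series. The automated annotation labels this roughly 30-nt region as a fragment of J23119. This most likely reflects that the Anderson promoters are close sequence variants of the J23119 consensus promoter, rather than a discrepancy in the insert. The "G:...:B" notation in the name indicates the MoClo fusion sites that flank the part. In the MoClo scheme these are the overhangs exposed by Type IIS restriction digestion, and they dictate the position and order in which the part ligates to its neighbours. The restriction sites themselves are not annotated in the feature table.

The plasmid has no downstream coding sequence or reporter and is not an expression construct on its own. It is a reusable promoter module for one-pot Golden Gate/MoClo assembly with ribosome binding site, coding sequence and terminator parts. The resulting transcriptional units give moderate constitutive expression in E. coli and can be used in combinatorial circuit design.
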