Addgene plasmid #65995: J23106_GB
Purpose: MoClo Basic Part: Constitutive promoter - Anderson series - medium strength [G:J23106:B]
Depositing lab: Douglas Densmore. Depositing organization: Boston University Main Campus. Publication: CIDAR MoClo: Improved MoClo Assembly Standard and New E. coli Part Library Enable Rapid Combinatorial Design for Synthetic and Traditional Biology. Iverson SV, Haddock TL, Beal J, Densmore DM. ACS Synth Biol. 2016 Jan 15;5(1):99-103. doi: 10.1021/acssynbio.5b00124. Epub 2015 Nov 4. PubMed 26479688.
Backbone
  Vector backbone: DVA
  Vector type: Synthetic Biology
Growth in bacteria
  Bacterial resistance: Ampicillin, 100 μg/mL
  Growth temperature: 37°C
  Growth strain: DH5alpha
  Copy number: Unknown
Gene/Insert
  Gene/Insert name: Constitutive promoter (alt name: Basic Part - Promoter)
  Species: Synthetic
  Cloning method: Unknown
Terms and licenses: Academic/Nonprofit Terms; Industry Terms: Not Available to Industry
How to cite: J23106_GB was a gift from Douglas Densmore (Addgene plasmid # 65995 ; http://n2t.net/addgene:65995 ; RRID:Addgene_65995)
