>Addgene plasmid #65995 | J23106_GB | addgene partial sequence | sequence record 114082 | MoCloR 5'-gccacctgacgtctaagaaacc-3'
ATAGGCGTATCACGAGGCAGAATTTCAGATAAAAAAAATCCTTAGCTTTCGCTAAGGATGATTTCTGGAA
TTCGCGGCCGCTTCTAGAGACTAGTGGGTCTCATGCCTTTACGGCTAGCTCAGTCCTAGGTATAGTGCTA
GCTACTAGAGACCTACTAGTAGCGGCCGCTGCAGGCTTCCTCGCTCACTGACTCGCTGCGCTCGGTCGTT
CGGCTGCGGCGAGCGGTATCAGCTCACTCAAAGGCGGTAATACGGTTATCCACAGAATCAGGGGATAACG
CAGGAAAGAACATGTGAGCAAAAGGCCAGCAAAAGGCCAGGAACCGTAAAAAGGCCGCGTTGCTGGCGTT
TTTCCACAGGCTCCGCCCCCCTGACGAGCATCACAAAAATCGACGCTCAAGTCAGAGGTGGCGAAACCCG
ACAGGACTATAAAGATACCAGGCGTTTCCCCCTGGAAGCTCCCTCGTGCGCTCTCCTGTTCCGACCCTGC
CGCTTACCGGATACCTGTCCGCCTTTCTCCCTTCGGGAAGCGTGGCGCTTTCTCATAGCTCACGCTGTAG
GTATCTCAGTTCGGTGTAGGTCGTTCGCTCCAAGCTGGGCTGTGTGCACGAACCCCCCGTTCAGCCCGAC
CGCTGCGCCTTATCCGGTAACTATCGTCTTGAGTCCAACCCGGTAAGACACGACTTATCGCCACTGGCAG
CAGCCACTGGTAACAGGATTAGCAGAGCGAGGTATGTAGGCGGTGCTACAGAGTTCTTGAAGTGGTGGCC
TAACTACGGCTACACTAGAAGAACAGTATTTGGTATCTGCGCTCTGCTGAAGCCAGTTACCTTCGGAA
